>Addgene plasmid #72126 | Plxnb1(L)-Fc-His | depositor full sequence | sequence record 131312 | Full Sequence
GTCGAGGTCTCGACGGTATCGATTGACATTGATTATTGACTAGCTAGTTATTAATAGTAATCAATTACGG
GGTCATTAGTTCATAGCCCATATATGGAGTTCCGCGTTACATAACTTACGGTAAATGGCCCGCCTGGCTG
ACCGCCCAACGACCCCCGCCCATTGACGTCAATAATGACGTATGTTCCCATAGTAACGCCAATAGGGACT
TTCCATTGACGTCAATGGGTGGAGTATTTACGGTAAACTGCCCACTTGGCAGTACATCAAGTGTATCATA
TGCCAAGTCCGCCCCCTATTGACGTCAATGACGGTAAATGGCCCGCCTGGCATTATGCCCAGTACATGAC
CTTACGGGACTTTCCTACTTGGCAGTACATCTACGTATTAGTCATCGCTATTACCATGGTGATGCGGTTT
TGGCAGTACACCAATGGGCGTGGATAGCGGTTTGACTCACGGGGATTTCCAAGTCTCCACCCCATTGACG
TCAATGGGAGTTTGTTTTGGCACCAAAATCAACGGGACTTTCCAAAATGTCGTAATAACCCCGCCCCGTT
GACGCAAATGGGCGGTAGGCGTGTACGGTGGGAGGTCTATATAAGCAGAGCTCGTTTAGTGAACCGTCAG
ATCGCCTGGAGACGCCATCCACGCTGTTTTGACCTCCATAGAAGACACCGGGACCGATCCAGCCTCCGCG
GCCGGGAACGGTGCATTGGAACGCGGATTCCCCGTGCCAAGAGTGACGTAAGTACCGCCTATAGACTCTA
TAGGCACACCCCTTTGGCTCTTATGCATGCTATACTGTTTTTGGCTTGGGGCCTATACACCCCCGCTTCC
ATATGCTATAGGTGATGGTATAGCTTAGCCTATAGGTGTGGGTTATTGACCATTATTGACCACTCCCCTA
TTGGTGACGATACTTTCCATTACTAATCCATAACATGGCTCTTTGCCACAACTATCTCTATTGGCTATAT
GCCAATACTCTGTCCTTCAGAGACTGACACGGACTCTGTATTTTTACAGGATGGGGTCCCATTTATTATT
TACAAATTCACATATACAACAACGCCGTCCCCCGTGCCCGCAGTTTTTATTAAACATAGCGTGGGATCTC
CACGCGAATCTCGGGTACGTGTTCCGGACATGGGCTCTTCTCCGGTAGCGGCGGAGCTTCCACATCCGAG
CCCTGGTCCCATGCCTCCAGCGGCTCATGGTCGCTCGGCAGCTCCTTGCTCCTAACAGTGGAGGCCAGAC
TTAGGCACAGCACAATGCCCACCACCACCAGTGTGCCGCACAAGGCCGTGGCGGTAGGGTATGTGTCTGA
AAATGAGCTCGGAGATTGGGCTCGCACCGCTGACGCAGATGGAAGACTTAAGGCAGCGGCAGAAGAAGAT
GCAGGCAGCTGAGTTGTTGTATTCTGATAAGAGTCAGAGGTAACTCCCGTTGCGGTGCTGTTAACGGTGG
AGGGCAGTGTAGTCTGAGCAGTACTCGTTGCTGCCGCGCGCGCCACCAGACATAATAGCTGACAGACTAA
CAGACTGTTCCTTTCCATGGGTCTTTTCTGCAGAAGCTTGAATTCTCGAGGATCCGCGGCCGCGCCACCA
TGTCTGTCCTCGGCCCAGTTCTTCTCCAGGTGTTCTGGGCCGGGTGTGTCGTCACCCTGCGGTCCCCTCT
GCCAGCTGCTTTCACTGCCAATGGCACACATCTACAACACTTGGCAAGGGACCCCACCACAGGTACCCTC
TATGTAGGGGCCACCAACTTCCTGTTCCAGTTGAGCCCTGGGCTGCAGCTGGAAGCCGTGGTGTCCACGG
GCCCTGTGAATGACAGCCGGGATTGCCTGCCACCTGTGATACCTGATGAATGTCCCCAAGCCCAGCCTAC
TAACAACCCTAACCAGCTGCTCCTGGTGAGCCCAGAGGCTCTGGTGGTGTGTGGGAGCATACACCAGGGC
ATCTGTGAGCTACGGAGCCTGGGACAGATCAGGCAGCTGCTGCTACGGCCAGAGCGACCTGGGGACACCC
AGTATGTGGCTGCAAATGACCCTGCAGTCAGTACAGTGGGGCTGGTGGCCCAGGGATTGGTAGGGGAGCC
CCTCCTGTTTGTGGGGCGGGGATACACCAGCAGGGGTGTAGGTGGTGGGATTCCTCCCATTACAACCCGA
GCCCTGCGACCACCGGACCCCCAAGCTGCCTTCTCTTATGAAGAAACAGCCAAGTTAGCAGTGGGCCGCC
TGTCCGAGTACAGCCACCACTTCGTGAGTGCCTTTGTACGCGGGGCCAGTGCATACTTCCTGTTCTTGCG
GCGAGACCTGAAGGCCCCTTCTAGAGCTTTCCGTGCCTATGTGTCTCGAGTGTGCCTTCAGGACCAGCAC
TACTACTCTTATGTGGAATTGCCCCTGGCCTGCCAGGGTGGTCGTTACGGTCTTATCCAGGCTGCAGCTG
TAGCCACGTCCAAGGAGGTGGCCCGTGGGGACGTACTCTTTGCAGCTTTCTCCTCAGTGGCTCCTCCCAC
TGTGGATTGGCCCCTGTCAGCATCTACTGGGGCATCTGGAACCTCTGTGCTCTGTGCCTTCCCCCTGGAT
GAGGTAGACCAGCTTGCTAATTACACTCGAGATGCCTGTTATACTCGGGAAGGCCGTGCTGAGAACGGGA
CCAAGGTTGCTGACATTGCATACGATGTCCTTTCCGACTGTGCGCAGCTACCAGTGGACACCCCGGATGC
TTTTCCATGTGGCTCTGACCACACACCCAGTCCCATGGTCAGCTGTGTCCCTTTGGAAGCCACGCCAATT
CTGGAGCTACCAGGGGTTCAGCTAACAGCTGTGGCTGTCACCATGGAGGATGGACACACTATTGCTTTCC
TGGGTGACAGTCAAGGACAGTTGCATAGGGTCTACTTAGGCCCTGGAAGAAGTGCTGCCCCATATTCTAA
ACAGAGCATCCAGCCGGGGTCTCCTGTGAACAGAGATCTTACCTTTGATGGTACCTTTGAGCATCTCTAT
GTAGCAACTCAGACTACTCTTGTGAAGGTTCCTGTGGCTCCTTGTGCTCAGCATCTGGACTGTGACTCTT
GCCTTGCTCACAGGGACCCTTATTGCGGATGGTGTGTGCTCCTGGGCAGGTGTAGTCGCCGGTCGGAGTG
CTCAAGGGACCAGGGCCCAGAGCAGTGGCTGTGGAGCTTCCAGCCGGAACTGGGCTGTCTTCGAGTGGTG
GCCGTGAGCCCTGCCAATATCAGTCGGGAAGAGAGGAGGGAGGTTTTCTTGTCAGTGCCAGGCCTGCCAT
CTCTCTGGCCAGGGGAGTCATATTTCTGCTACTTTGGAGACCAACAGAGTCCTGCTCTACTGACCAGTTC
TGGTGTGATGTGTCCCTCCCCAGACCCCAGTGAGGCTCCAGTGCTGCAGAGAGGAGCCGACCATATCTCT
GTGAACGTGGAGCTCAGGTTTGGTGCCGTGGTGATCGCCAGCACCTCCCTCTCCTTCTATGACTGCGTGG
CAGTTACTGCGTCTTCCCCATCTGCACCGTGCCGGGCCTGTGTGAGCAGCCGCTGGGGCTGTAACTGGTG
TGTGTGGCAGCAGCTGTGCACACACAAGGCCTCGTGTGACGCTGGGCCTATGGTGGCAAGCCAACAGAGC
CCACTCCTTCCCCTAATCCCTCCTGCAAGGGATGAACTCACCCCTTTCCCACCCACAGTCCCCCAAACCA
CGGTCACTCCTACCCCCAACAGCTTCCCAATAGAGCCTAGGGCTCCCTCCACAGCCTCAGATGTCCTACC
TGGGGCCAAGCCTTCCCGGCTCAGCCTCTGGGGCCCATGGGCAGGTCCTGGCCCCATACTTTCCCCTACT
TCCACAGAGTCACCTCTTCATGAGAAGCCCCTTCCTCCTGACCCCCCTACCATACCTGGAACCACTGTCC
CTGCCCCCACTGGCTTGGGACCATCGACCACACCTGAGGACCTCTTGGCCTCCTACCCATTCCCCTCAGA
TGCAGCTGCAGTGTCCCCTGCAGAGCCTGGCCCTGAGGCTCTGCCTTCCATGGTGGCTCTGGACCAGCCC
CCTGGCACTGTTCCAGACACTACTTTCCCAGGGGCCCCTGGCTCCATGAAGCCCGTTCTGGATTGGCTCA
CCAAAGGAGGCGGCGAGCTGCCCGAGGCGGATGAGTGGATGGGGGGTGACACGCCCGCCTTCTCCACTTC
CACACTCCTCTCAGGTGATGGAGACTCAGCAGAGCACGAGGGCCCTCCTGCCCCCCTCATCCTCCTGTCC
AGCCTCGACTACCAGTACGACACCCCCGGGCTCTGGGAGCTGGGAGAGGTGAATCAGAGGGTGAGCTCCT
GCCCCTGTGTGGAGACCGTCCAGGGCTCCTTGCTGATACCGGTCCATGTGGAACGCGAAGTCCAGCTTCG
AGGCAGGAACCTGTGGCTTTTCCAGGATGGCCCGAGGAGCAGCGAGTGTGTGCTGGAGCTAGGGAGTCGG
GAGGTGGCTGTGGAGGCTCAGGTGGAGTGTGCGCCGCCTCCAGATGTCTGGTGCCACATCAAGTGCCAGC
AGCATCAGTTCAGCTATGAAGCTTTGAAGCCAGAACTGCAGGTGGGGCTGTTCCTGCGTTGGGCAGGCGG
TCTGCGCGTGGACAGTGCCGATGGGCTGCATGTGGTGTTGTATGACTGCTCTGTGGGACATGGGGACTGC
AGCCGCTGCCAAACTGCCATGCCTCAGTACGACTGTGTGTGGTGTGAGGGGGAGCGTCCGCGTTGTGTGG
CCCGGGAAGCCTGTAATGAAGCCGAGACTGTGGCCACTCAGTGCCCCGCACCTCTCATTCACTCGGTGGA
TCCACTGACTGGACCTATAGATGGAGGCACCCGTGTCACTATCAGGGGCTCCAACCTGGGCCAACATGTG
CAGGATGTCCTGGACATGGTCAGAGTGGCCGGAGTTCCCTGCGCTGTGGATGCTGGGGAGTATGATGTCT
CTAGTAGTCTTGTGTGCATCACTGGAGCCAGCGGGGAGGAGGTGACTGGCACTGTGGCAGTGGAGGTGCC
TGGAAGAGGACACGGTGTCTCAGAGTTCAGCTTTGCCTATCAGGATCCAAAAGTACACTCCATCTTCCCA
GCCCGTGGCCCTAGAGCTGGAGGTACCCGCCTTACCCTGCATGGTTCTAAGCTCCTGACTGGACGGCTAG
AGGACATCCGTGTGGTGGTTGGAGACCAGCCTTGCCACCTGCTCCTGGAGCAGCAGTCTGAGCAGCTACA
CTGTGAGACCGGCCCATACCCTGTGCCTGCTGAACTTCCAGTGACTGTCTTGTTTGGGGCCACTGAGCGG
AGGCTTCAGCACGGCCAATTCAAGTATACATCAGACCCCAATGTCACCTCAGTGGGCCCCTCCAAGAGCT
TCTTCAGCGGAGGACGTGAGATATGGGTCCGCGGCCAGGATCTTGATGTGGTACAGAGGCCAAGAATCCG
AGTGACCGTGGTCCCAAGACAGCATGGCCAGGGGCTTGCACAGAAGCAACACGTGGTCCCTGAGAAATTT
GAGGAGCCGTGTCTCGTGAACTCCTCCCACCTCCTCATGTGCCGCACTCCCGCTCTCCCTGGCCCACCCT
GGGACTCTGGGGTCCAGGTGGAGTTTATCCTCGACAACATGGTCTTTGACTTTGCTGCACTGAGCCCCAC
ACCCTTCTCCTATGAGGCTGATCCCACCCTGCGTTCCCTGAACCCCGAGGATCCCAGCACGCCGTTCCGG
CACAAGCCAGGGAGTGTGTTCTCTGTGGAGGGGGAGAATCTGGACCTCGCCATGTCTAAAGAAGAGGTGG
TGGCCATGATAGGGGACGGGCCCTGCGTGGTAAAGACACTGACCCGGAACCACCTGTACTGTGAGCCCCC
TGTGGAGCAGCCCCTGCCACATCCCCATGCCCTCCGAGAGGCTCCAGATGCTTTGCCTGAGTTCACGGTA
CAGATGGGCAACCTGCGCTTCTCCTTGGGTCATGTGCAGTACGATGGCGAGAGCCCCGTGGCTTTTCCTG
TGGCAGGCGCGCCTGACAAAACTCACACATGCCCACCGTGCCCAGCACCTGAACTCCTGGGGGGACCGTC
AGTCTTCCTCTTCCCCCCAAAACCCAAGGACACCCTCATGATCTCCCGGACCCCTGAGGTCACATGCGTG
GTGGTGGACGTGAGCCACGAAGACCCTGAGGTCAAGTTCAACTGGTACGTGGACGGCGTGGAGGTGCATA
ATGCCAAGACAAAGCCGCGGGAGGAGCAGTACAACAGCACGTACCGTGTGGTCAGCGTCCTCACCGTCCT
GCACCAGGACTGGCTGAATGGCAAGGAGTACAAGTGCAAGGTCTCCAACAAAGCCCTCCCAGCCCCCATC
GAGAAAACCATCTCCAAAGCCAAAGGGCAGCCCCGAGAACCACAGGTGTACACCCTGCCCCCATCCCGGG
ATGAGCTGACCAAGAACCAGGTCAGCCTGACCTGCCTGGTCAAAGGCTTCTATCCCAGCGACATCGCCGT
GGAGTGGGAGAGCAATGGGCAGCCGGAGAACAACTACAAGACCACGCCTCCCGTGCTGGACTCCGACGGC
TCCTTCTTCCTCTACAGCAAGCTCACCGTGGACAAGAGCAGGTGGCAGCAGGGGAACGTCTTCTCATGCT
CCGTGATGCATGAGGCTCTGCACAACCACTACACACAGAAGAGCCTCTCCCTGTCTCCGGGTAAAGGCGG
CCATCATCACCATCACCATTAATCTAGAGGATCTTATTAAAGCAGAACTTGTTTATTGCAGCTTATAATG
GTTACAAATAAAGCAATAGCATCACAAATTTCACAAATAAAGCATTTTTTTCACTGCATTCTAGTTGTGG
TTTGTCCAAACTCATCAATGTATCTTATCATGTCTGGTCGACTCTAGCTAGACTCTTCCGCTTCCTCGCT
CACTGACTCGCTGCGCTCGGTCGTTCGGCTGCGGCGAGCGGTATCAGCTCACTCAAAGGCGGTAATACGG
TTATCCACAGAATCAGGGGATAACGCAGGAAAGAACATGTGAGCAAAAGGCCAGCAAAAGGCCAGGAACC
GTAAAAAGGCCGCGTTGCTGGCGTTTTTCCATAGGCTCCGCCCCCCTGACGAGCATCACAAAAATCGACG
CTCAAGTCAGAGGTGGCGAAACCCGACAGGACTATAAAGATACCAGGCGTTTCCCCCTGGAAGCTCCCTC
GTGCGCTCTCCTGTTCCGACCCTGCCGCTTACCGGATACCTGTCCGCCTTTCTCCCTTCGGGAAGCGTGG
CGCTTTCTCATAGCTCACGCTGTAGGTATCTCAGTTCGGTGTAGGTCGTTCGCTCCAAGCTGGGCTGTGT
GCACGAACCCCCCGTTCAGCCCGACCGCTGCGCCTTATCCGGTAACTATCGTCTTGAGTCCAACCCGGTA
AGACACGACTTATCGCCACTGGCAGCAGCCACTGGTAACAGGATTAGCAGAGCGAGGTATGTAGGCGGTG
CTACAGAGTTCTTGAAGTGGTGGCCTAACTACGGCTACACTAGAAGAACAGTATTTGGTATCTGCGCTCT
GCTGAAGCCAGTTACCTTCGGAAAAAGAGTTGGTAGCTCTTGATCCGGCAAACAAACCACCGCTGGTAGC
GGTGGTTTTTTTGTTTGCAAGCAGCAGATTACGCGCAGAAAAAAAGGATCTCAAGAAGATCCTTTGATCT
TTTCTACGGGGTCTGACGCTCAGTGGAACGAAAACTCACGTTAAGGGATTTTGGTCATGAGATTATCAAA
AAGGATCTTCACCTAGATCCTTTTAAATTAAAAATGAAGTTTTAAATCAATCTAAAGTATATATGAGTAA
ACTTGGTCTGACAGTTACCAATGCTTAATCAGTGAGGCACCTATCTCAGCGATCTGTCTATTTCGTTCAT
CCATAGTTGCCTGACTCCCCGTCGTGTAGATAACTACGATACGGGAGGGCTTACCATCTGGCCCCAGTGC
TGCAATGATACCGCGAGACCCACGCTCACCGGCTCCAGATTTATCAGCAATAAACCAGCCAGCCGGAAGG
GCCGAGCGCAGAAGTGGTCCTGCAACTTTATCCGCCTCCATCCAGTCTATTAATTGTTGCCGGGAAGCTA
GAGTAAGTAGTTCGCCAGTTAATAGTTTGCGCAACGTTGTTGCCATTGCTACAGGCATCGTGGTGTCACG
CTCGTCGTTTGGTATGGCTTCATTCAGCTCCGGTTCCCAACGATCAAGGCGAGTTACATGATCCCCCATG
TTGTGCAAAAAAGCGGTTAGCTCCTTCGGTCCTCCGATCGTTGTCAGAAGTAAGTTGGCCGCAGTGTTAT
CACTCATGGTTATGGCAGCACTGCATAATTCTCTTACTGTCATGCCATCCGTAAGATGCTTTTCTGTGAC
TGGTGAGTACTCAACCAAGTCATTCTGAGAATAGTGTATGCGGCGACCGAGTTGCTCTTGCCCGGCGTCA
ATACGGGATAATACCGCGCCACATAGCAGAACTTTAAAAGTGCTCATCATTGGAAAACGTTCTTCGGGGC
GAAAACTCTCAAGGATCTTACCGCTGTTGAGATCCAGTTCGATGTAACCCACTCGTGCACCCAACTGATC
TTCAGCATCTTTTACTTTCACCAGCGTTTCTGGGTGAGCAAAAACAGGAAGGCAAAATGCCGCAAAAAAG
GGAATAAGGGCGACACGGAAATGTTGAATACTCATACTCTTCCTTTTTCAATATTATTGAAGCATTTATC
AGGGTTATTGTCTCATGAGCGGATACATATTTGAATGTATTTAGAAAAATAAACAAATAGGGGTTCCGCG
CACATTTCCCCGAAAAGTGCCACCTGACGTCTAAGAAACCATTATTATCATGACATTAACCTATAAAAAT
AGGCGTATCACGAGGCCCTTTCGTCTCGCGCGTTTCGGTGATGACGGTGAAAACCTCTGACACATGCAGC
TCCCGGAGGAATGTGTGTCAGTTAGGGTGTGGAAAGTCCCCAGGCTCCCCAGGCAGGCAGAAGTATGCAA
AGCATGCATCTCAATTAGTCAGCAACCAGGTGTGGAAAGTCCCCAGGCTCCCCAGCAGGCAGAAGTATGC
AAAGCATGCATCTCAATTAGTCAGCAACCATAGTCCCGCCCCTAACTCCGCCCATCCCGCCCCTAACTCC
GCCCAGTTCCGCCCATTCTCCGCCCCATGGCTGACTAATTTTTTTTATTTATGCAGAGGCCGAGGCCGCC
TCTGCCTCTGAGCTATTCCAGAAGTAGTGAGGAGGCTTTTTTGGAGGCCTAGGCTTTTGCAAAAAGCTCC
CGGGAGCTTGTATATCCATTTTCGTCCCGGAGACGGTCACAGCTTGTCTGTAAGCGGATGCCGGGAGCAG
ACAAGCCCGTCAGGGCGCGTCAGCGGGTGTTGGCGGGTGTCGGGGCTGGCTTAACTATGCGGCATCAGAG
CAGATTGTACTGAGAGTGCACCATATGCGGTGTGAAATACCGCACAGATGCGTAAGGAGAAAATACCGCA
TCAGGAAATTGTAAGCGTTAATATTTTGTTAAAATTCGCGTTAAATTTTTGTTAAATCAGCTCATTTTTT
AACCAATAGGCCGAAATCGGCAAAATCCCTTATAAATCAAAAGAATAGACCGAGATAGGGT
[37 nt withheld, positions 9652-9688]
AAAGAACGTGGACTCCAACGTCAAAGG
[49 nt withheld, positions 9716-9764]
T
[91 nt withheld, positions 9766-9856]
G
[124 nt withheld, positions 9858-9981]
CCATTCGCCATTCAGGCTGCGCAACTGTTGGGAAGGGCGATCGGTGCGGGCCTCTTCGCTATTACGCCAG
CTGGCGAAAGGGGGATGTGCTGCAAGGCGATTAAGTTGGGTAACGCCAGGGTTTTCCCAGTCACGACGTT
GTAAAACGACGGCCAGTGAATT
Features (pLannotate 1.2.2; 14 found; start..end, strand, type, name):
     25..408     +  enhancer       CMV enhancer: human cytomegalovirus immediate early enhancer
    410..609     +  promoter       CMV promoter: human cytomegalovirus (CMV) immediate early promoter
    748..1573    +  intron         CMV intron A: human cytomegalovirus intron A (Chapman et al., 1991)
   1610..6025    +  CDS            Plxnb1 (fragment): PLXB1_MOUSE - Also known as Kiaa0407. Experimental evidence at protein level: Swiss-Prot protein existence level 1. Receptor for SEMA4D (PubMed:19788569). Plays a role in GABAergic synapse development (PubMed:23699507, PubMed:29981480). Mediates SEMA4A- and SEMA4D-dependent inhibitory synapse development (PubMed:23699507, PubMed:29981480). Plays a role in RHOA activation and subsequent changes of the actin cytoskeleton (By similarity). Plays a role in axon guidance, invasive growth and cell migration (By similarity). From Mus musculus (Mouse).
   6035..6715    +  CDS            IGHG1 (fragment): IGHG1_HUMAN - Experimental evidence at protein level: Swiss-Prot protein existence level 1. Constant region of immunoglobulin heavy chains. Immunoglobulins, also known as antibodies, are membrane-bound or secreted glycoproteins produced by B lymphocytes. In the recognition phase of humoral immunity, the membrane-bound immunoglobulins serve as receptors which, upon binding of a specific antigen, trigger the clonal expansion and differentiation of B lymphocytes into immunoglobulins- secreting plasma cells. Secreted immunoglobulins mediate the effector phase of humoral immunity, which results in
   6766..6887    +  polyA_signal   SV40 poly(A) signal: SV40 polyadenylation signal
   7096..7684    -  rep_origin     ori: high-copy-number ColE1/pMB1/pBR322/pUC origin of replication
   7855..8715    -  CDS            AmpR: β-lactamase; bla; confers resistance to ampicillin, carbenicillin, and related antibiotics
   8716..8820    -  promoter       AmpR promoter: bla
   8915..8950    +  CDS            rop (fragment): Rop protein, which maintains plasmids at low copy number; rop
   8973..9303    +  promoter       SV40 promoter: SV40 enhancer and early promoter
   9426..9525    +  misc_feature   bom (fragment): basis of mobility region from pBR322
   9553..9981    -  rep_origin     f1 ori (sequence partly withheld): f1 bacteriophage origin of replication; arrow indicates direction of (+) strand synthesis
   9985..10142   -  CDS            lacZα (fragment): LacZα fragment of β-galactosidase; lacZ fragment
