>Addgene plasmid #72126 | Plxnb1(L)-Fc-His | depositor full sequence | sequence record 139267 | Full sequence
GTCGAGGTCTCGACGGTATCGATTGACATTGATTATTGACTAGCTAGTTATTAATAGTAATCAATTACGG
GGTCATTAGTTCATAGCCCATATATGGAGTTCCGCGTTACATAACTTACGGTAAATGGCCCGCCTGGCTG
ACCGCCCAACGACCCCCGCCCATTGACGTCAATAATGACGTATGTTCCCATAGTAACGCCAATAGGGACT
TTCCATTGACGTCAATGGGTGGAGTATTTACGGTAAACTGCCCACTTGGCAGTACATCAAGTGTATCATA
TGCCAAGTCCGCCCCCTATTGACGTCAATGACGGTAAATGGCCCGCCTGGCATTATGCCCAGTACATGAC
CTTACGGGACTTTCCTACTTGGCAGTACATCTACGTATTAGTCATCGCTATTACCATGGTGATGCGGTTT
TGGCAGTACACCAATGGGCGTGGATAGCGGTTTGACTCACGGGGATTTCCAAGTCTCCACCCCATTGACG
TCAATGGGAGTTTGTTTTGGCACCAAAATCAACGGGACTTTCCAAAATGTCGTAATAACCCCGCCCCGTT
GACGCAAATGGGCGGTAGGCGTGTACGGTGGGAGGTCTATATAAGCAGAGCTCGTTTAGTGAACCGTCAG
ATCGCCTGGAGACGCCATCCACGCTGTTTTGACCTCCATAGAAGACACCGGGACCGATCCAGCCTCCGCG
GCCGGGAACGGTGCATTGGAACGCGGATTCCCCGTGCCAAGAGTGACGTAAGTACCGCCTATAGACTCTA
TAGGCACACCCCTTTGGCTCTTATGCATGCTATACTGTTTTTGGCTTGGGGCCTATACACCCCCGCTTCC
ATATGCTATAGGTGATGGTATAGCTTAGCCTATAGGTGTGGGTTATTGACCATTATTGACCACTCCCCTA
TTGGTGACGATACTTTCCATTACTAATCCATAACATGGCTCTTTGCCACAACTATCTCTATTGGCTATAT
GCCAATACTCTGTCCTTCAGAGACTGACACGGACTCTGTATTTTTACAGGATGGGGTCCCATTTATTATT
TACAAATTCACATATACAACAACGCCGTCCCCCGTGCCCGCAGTTTTTATTAAACATAGCGTGGGATCTC
CACGCGAATCTCGGGTACGTGTTCCGGACATGGGCTCTTCTCCGGTAGCGGCGGAGCTTCCACATCCGAG
CCCTGGTCCCATGCCTCCAGCGGCTCATGGTCGCTCGGCAGCTCCTTGCTCCTAACAGTGGAGGCCAGAC
TTAGGCACAGCACAATGCCCACCACCACCAGTGTGCCGCACAAGGCCGTGGCGGTAGGGTATGTGTCTGA
AAATGAGCTCGGAGATTGGGCTCGCACCGCTGACGCAGATGGAAGACTTAAGGCAGCGGCAGAAGAAGAT
GCAGGCAGCTGAGTTGTTGTATTCTGATAAGAGTCAGAGGTAACTCCCGTTGCGGTGCTGTTAACGGTGG
AGGGCAGTGTAGTCTGAGCAGTACTCGTTGCTGCCGCGCGCGCCACCAGACATAATAGCTGACAGACTAA
CAGACTGTTCCTTTCCATGGGTCTTTTCTGCAGAAGCTTGAATTCTCGAGGATCCGCGGCCGCGCCACCA
TGTCTGTCCTCGGCCCAGTTCTTCTCCAGGTGTTCTGGGCCGGGTGTGTCGTCACCCTGCGGTCCCCTCT
GCCAGCTGCTTTCACTGCCAATGGCACACATCTACAACACTTGGCAAGGGACCCCACCACAGGTACCCTC
TATGTAGGGGCCACCAACTTCCTGTTCCAGTTGAGCCCTGGGCTGCAGCTGGAAGCCGTGGTGTCCACGG
GCCCTGTGAATGACAGCCGGGATTGCCTGCCACCTGTGATACCTGATGAATGTCCCCAAGCCCAGCCTAC
TAACAACCCTAACCAGCTGCTCCTGGTGAGCCCAGAGGCTCTGGTGGTGTGTGGGAGCATACACCAGGGC
ATCTGTGAGCTACGGAGCCTGGGACAGATCAGGCAGCTGCTGCTACGGCCAGAGCGACCTGGGGACACCC
AGTATGTGGCTGCAAATGACCCTGCAGTCAGTACAGTGGGGCTGGTGGCCCAGGGATTGGTAGGGGAGCC
CCTCCTGTTTGTGGGGCGGGGATACACCAGCAGGGGTGTAGGTGGTGGGATTCCTCCCATTACAACCCGA
GCCCTGCGACCACCGGACCCCCAAGCTGCCTTCTCTTATGAAGAAACAGCCAAGTTAGCAGTGGGCCGCC
TGTCCGAGTACAGCCACCACTTCGTGAGTGCCTTTGTACGCGGGGCCAGTGCATACTTCCTGTTCTTGCG
GCGAGACCTGAAGGCCCCTTCTAGAGCTTTCCGTGCCTATGTGTCTCGAGTGTGCCTTCAGGACCAGCAC
TACTACTCTTATGTGGAATTGCCCCTGGCCTGCCAGGGTGGTCGTTACGGTCTTATCCAGGCTGCAGCTG
TAGCCACGTCCAAGGAGGTGGCCCGTGGGGACGTACTCTTTGCAGCTTTCTCCTCAGTGGCTCCTCCCAC
TGTGGATTGGCCCCTGTCAGCATCTACTGGGGCATCTGGAACCTCTGTGCTCTGTGCCTTCCCCCTGGAT
GAGGTAGACCAGCTTGCTAATTACACTCGAGATGCCTGTTATACTCGGGAAGGCCGTGCTGAGAACGGGA
CCAAGGTTGCTGACATTGCATACGATGTCCTTTCCGACTGTGCGCAGCTACCAGTGGACACCCCGGATGC
TTTTCCATGTGGCTCTGACCACACACCCAGTCCCATGGTCAGCTGTGTCCCTTTGGAAGCCACGCCAATT
CTGGAGCTACCAGGGGTTCAGCTAACAGCTGTGGCTGTCACCATGGAGGATGGACACACTATTGCTTTCC
TGGGTGACAGTCAAGGACAGTTGCATAGGGTCTACTTAGGCCCTGGAAGAAGTGCTGCCCCATATTCTAA
ACAGAGCATCCAGCCGGGGTCTCCTGTGAACAGAGATCTTACCTTTGATGGTACCTTTGAGCATCTCTAT
GTAGCAACTCAGACTACTCTTGTGAAGGTTCCTGTGGCTCCTTGTGCTCAGCATCTGGACTGTGACTCTT
GCCTTGCTCACAGGGACCCTTATTGCGGATGGTGTGTGCTCCTGGGCAGGTGTAGTCGCCGGTCGGAGTG
CTCAAGGGACCAGGGCCCAGAGCAGTGGCTGTGGAGCTTCCAGCCGGAACTGGGCTGTCTTCGAGTGGTG
GCCGTGAGCCCTGCCAATATCAGTCGGGAAGAGAGGAGGGAGGTTTTCTTGTCAGTGCCAGGCCTGCCAT
CTCTCTGGCCAGGGGAGTCATATTTCTGCTACTTTGGAGACCAACAGAGTCCTGCTCTACTGACCAGTTC
TGGTGTGATGTGTCCCTCCCCAGACCCCAGTGAGGCTCCAGTGCTGCAGAGAGGAGCCGACCATATCTCT
GTGAACGTGGAGCTCAGGTTTGGTGCCGTGGTGATCGCCAGCACCTCCCTCTCCTTCTATGACTGCGTGG
CAGTTACTGCGTCTTCCCCATCTGCACCGTGCCGGGCCTGTGTGAGCAGCCGCTGGGGCTGTAACTGGTG
TGTGTGGCAGCAGCTGTGCACACACAAGGCCTCGTGTGACGCTGGGCCTATGGTGGCAAGCCAACAGAGC
CCACTCCTTCCCCTAATCCCTCCTGCAAGGGATGAACTCACCCCTTTCCCACCCACAGTCCCCCAAACCA
CGGTCACTCCTACCCCCAACAGCTTCCCAATAGAGCCTAGGGCTCCCTCCACAGCCTCAGATGTCCTACC
TGGGGCCAAGCCTTCCCGGCTCAGCCTCTGGGGCCCATGGGCAGGTCCTGGCCCCATACTTTCCCCTACT
TCCACAGAGTCACCTCTTCATGAGAAGCCCCTTCCTCCTGACCCCCCTACCATACCTGGAACCACTGTCC
CTGCCCCCACTGGCTTGGGACCATCGACCACACCTGAGGACCTCTTGGCCTCCTACCCATTCCCCTCAGA
TGCAGCTGCAGTGTCCCCTGCAGAGCCTGGCCCTGAGGCTCTGCCTTCCATGGTGGCTCTGGACCAGCCC
CCTGGCACTGTTCCAGACACTACTTTCCCAGGGGCCCCTGGCTCCATGAAGCCCGTTCTGGATTGGCTCA
CCAAAGGAGGCGGCGAGCTGCCCGAGGCGGATGAGTGGATGGGGGGTGACACGCCCGCCTTCTCCACTTC
CACACTCCTCTCAGGTGATGGAGACTCAGCAGAGCACGAGGGCCCTCCTGCCCCCCTCATCCTCCTGTCC
AGCCTCGACTACCAGTACGACACCCCCGGGCTCTGGGAGCTGGGAGAGGTGAATCAGAGGGTGAGCTCCT
GCCCCTGTGTGGAGACCGTCCAGGGCTCCTTGCTGATACCGGTCCATGTGGAACGCGAAGTCCAGCTTCG
AGGCAGGAACCTGTGGCTTTTCCAGGATGGCCCGAGGAGCAGCGAGTGTGTGCTGGAGCTAGGGAGTCGG
GAGGTGGCTGTGGAGGCTCAGGTGGAGTGTGCGCCGCCTCCAGATGTCTGGTGCCACATCAAGTGCCAGC
AGCATCAGTTCAGCTATGAAGCTTTGAAGCCAGAACTGCAGGTGGGGCTGTTCCTGCGTTGGGCAGGCGG
TCTGCGCGTGGACAGTGCCGATGGGCTGCATGTGGTGTTGTATGACTGCTCTGTGGGACATGGGGACTGC
AGCCGCTGCCAAACTGCCATGCCTCAGTACGACTGTGTGTGGTGTGAGGGGGAGCGTCCGCGTTGTGTGG
CCCGGGAAGCCTGTAATGAAGCCGAGACTGTGGCCACTCAGTGCCCCGCACCTCTCATTCACTCGGTGGA
TCCACTGACTGGACCTATAGATGGAGGCACCCGTGTCACTATCAGGGGCTCCAACCTGGGCCAACATGTG
CAGGATGTCCTGGACATGGTCAGAGTGGCCGGAGTTCCCTGCGCTGTGGATGCTGGGGAGTATGATGTCT
CTAGTAGTCTTGTGTGCATCACTGGAGCCAGCGGGGAGGAGGTGACTGGCACTGTGGCAGTGGAGGTGCC
TGGAAGAGGACACGGTGTCTCAGAGTTCAGCTTTGCCTATCAGGATCCAAAAGTACACTCCATCTTCCCA
GCCCGTGGCCCTAGAGCTGGAGGTACCCGCCTTACCCTGCATGGTTCTAAGCTCCTGACTGGACGGCTAG
AGGACATCCGTGTGGTGGTTGGAGACCAGCCTTGCCACCTGCTCCTGGAGCAGCAGTCTGAGCAGCTACA
CTGTGAGACCGGCCCATACCCTGTGCCTGCTGAACTTCCAGTGACTGTCTTGTTTGGGGCCACTGAGCGG
AGGCTTCAGCACGGCCAATTCAAGTATACATCAGACCCCAATGTCACCTCAGTGGGCCCCTCCAAGAGCT
TCTTCAGCGGAGGACGTGAGATATGGGTCCGCGGCCAGGATCTTGATGTGGTACAGAGGCCAAGAATCCG
AGTGACCGTGGTCCCAAGACAGCATGGCCAGGGGCTTGCACAGAAGCAACACGTGGTCCCTGAGAAATTT
GAGGAGCCGTGTCTCGTGAACTCCTCCCACCTCCTCATGTGCCGCACTCCCGCTCTCCCTGGCCCACCCT
GGGACTCTGGGGTCCAGGTGGAGTTTATCCTCGACAACATGGTCTTTGACTTTGCTGCACTGAGCCCCAC
ACCCTTCTCCTATGAGGCTGATCCCACCCTGCGTTCCCTGAACCCCGAGGATCCCAGCACGCCGTTCCGG
CACAAGCCAGGGAGTGTGTTCTCTGTGGAGGGGGAGAATCTGGACCTCGCCATGTCTAAAGAAGAGGTGG
TGGCCATGATAGGGGACGGGCCCTGCGTGGTAAAGACACTGACCCGGAACCACCTGTACTGTGAGCCCCC
TGTGGAGCAGCCCCTGCCACATCCCCATGCCCTCCGAGAGGCTCCAGATGCTTTGCCTGAGTTCACGGTA
CAGATGGGCAACCTGCGCTTCTCCTTGGGTCATGTGCAGTACGATGGCGAGAGCCCCGTGGCTTTTCCTG
TGGCAGGCGCGCCTGACAAAACTCACACATGCCCACCGTGCCCAGCACCTGAACTCCTGGGGGGACCGTC
AGTCTTCCTCTTCCCCCCAAAACCCAAGGACACCCTCATGATCTCCCGGACCCCTGAGGTCACATGCGTG
GTGGTGGACGTGAGCCACGAAGACCCTGAGGTCAAGTTCAACTGGTACGTGGACGGCGTGGAGGTGCATA
ATGCCAAGACAAAGCCGCGGGAGGAGCAGTACAACAGCACGTACCGTGTGGTCAGCGTCCTCACCGTCCT
GCACCAGGACTGGCTGAATGGCAAGGAGTACAAGTGCAAGGTCTCCAACAAAGCCCTCCCAGCCCCCATC
GAGAAAACCATCTCCAAAGCCAAAGGGCAGCCCCGAGAACCACAGGTGTATACCCTGCCCCCATCCCGGG
ATGAGCTGACCAAGAACCAGGTCAGCCTGACCTGCCTGGTCAAAGGCTTCTATCCCAGCGACATCGCCGT
GGAGTGGGAGAGCAATGGGCAGCCGGAGAACAACTACAAGACCACGCCTCCCGTGCTGGACTCCGACGGC
TCCTTCTTCCTCTACAGCAAGCTCACCGTGGACAAGAGCAGGTGGCAGCAGGGGAACGTCTTCTCATGCT
CCGTGATGCATGAGGCTCTGCACAACCACTACACGCAGAAGAGCCTCTCCCTGTCTCCGGGTAAAGGCGG
CCATCATCACCATCACCATTAATCTAGAGGATCTTATTAAAGCAGAACTTGTTTATTGCAGCTTATAATG
GTTACAAATAAAGCAATAGCATCACAAATTTCACAAATAAAGCATTTTTTTCACTGCATTCTAGTTGTGG
TTTGTCCAAACTCATCAATGTATCTTATCATGTCTGGTCGACTCTAGCTAGACTCTTCCGCTTCCTCGCT
CACTGACTCGCTGCGCTCGGTCGTTCGGCTGCGGCGAGCGGTATCAGCTCACTCAAAGGCGGTAATACGG
TTATCCACAGAATCAGGGGATAACGCAGGAAAGAACATGTGAGCAAAAGGCCAGCAAAAGGCCAGGAACC
GTAAAAAGGCCGCGTTGCTGGCGTTTTTCCATAGGCTCCGCCCCCCTGACGAGCATCACAAAAATCGACG
CTCAAGTCAGAGGTGGCGAAACCCGACAGGACTATAAAGATACCAGGCGTTTCCCCCTGGAAGCTCCCTC
GTGCGCTCTCCTGTTCCGACCCTGCCGCTTACCGGATACCTGTCCGCCTTTCTCCCTTCGGGAAGCGTGG
CGCTTTCTCATAGCTCACGCTGTAGGTATCTCAGTTCGGTGTAGGTCGTTCGCTCCAAGCTGGGCTGTGT
GCACGAACCCCCCGTTCAGCCCGACCGCTGCGCCTTATCCGGTAACTATCGTCTTGAGTCCAACCCGGTA
AGACACGACTTATCGCCACTGGCAGCAGCCACTGGTAACAGGATTAGCAGAGCGAGGTATGTAGGCGGTG
CTACAGAGTTCTTGAAGTGGTGGCCTAACTACGGCTACACTAGAAGAACAGTATTTGGTATCTGCGCTCT
GCTGAAGCCAGTTACCTTCGGAAAAAGAGTTGGTAGCTCTTGATCCGGCAAACAAACCACCGCTGGTAGC
GGTGGTTTTTTTGTTTGCAAGCAGCAGATTACGCGCAGAAAAAAAGGATCTCAAGAAGATCCTTTGATCT
TTTCTACGGGGTCTGACGCTCAGTGGAACGAAAACTCACGTTAAGGGATTTTGGTCATGAGATTATCAAA
AAGGATCTTCACCTAGATCCTTTTAAATTAAAAATGAAGTTTTAAATCAATCTAAAGTATATATGAGTAA
ACTTGGTCTGACAGTTACCAATGCTTAATCAGTGAGGCACCTATCTCAGCGATCTGTCTATTTCGTTCAT
CCATAGTTGCCTGACTCCCCGTCGTGTAGATAACTACGATACGGGAGGGCTTACCATCTGGCCCCAGTGC
TGCAATGATACCGCGAGACCCACGCTCACCGGCTCCAGATTTATCAGCAATAAACCAGCCAGCCGGAAGG
GCCGAGCGCAGAAGTGGTCCTGCAACTTTATCCGCCTCCATCCAGTCTATTAATTGTTGCCGGGAAGCTA
GAGTAAGTAGTTCGCCAGTTAATAGTTTGCGCAACGTTGTTGCCATTGCTACAGGCATCGTGGTGTCACG
CTCGTCGTTTGGTATGGCTTCATTCAGCTCCGGTTCCCAACGATCAAGGCGAGTTACATGATCCCCCATG
TTGTGCAAAAAAGCGGTTAGCTCCTTCGGTCCTCCGATCGTTGTCAGAAGTAAGTTGGCCGCAGTGTTAT
CACTCATGGTTATGGCAGCACTGCATAATTCTCTTACTGTCATGCCATCCGTAAGATGCTTTTCTGTGAC
TGGTGAGTACTCAACCAAGTCATTCTGAGAATAGTGTATGCGGCGACCGAGTTGCTCTTGCCCGGCGTCA
ATACGGGATAATACCGCGCCACATAGCAGAACTTTAAAAGTGCTCATCATTGGAAAACGTTCTTCGGGGC
GAAAACTCTCAAGGATCTTACCGCTGTTGAGATCCAGTTCGATGTAACCCACTCGTGCACCCAACTGATC
TTCAGCATCTTTTACTTTCACCAGCGTTTCTGGGTGAGCAAAAACAGGAAGGCAAAATGCCGCAAAAAAG
GGAATAAGGGCGACACGGAAATGTTGAATACTCATACTCTTCCTTTTTCAATATTATTGAAGCATTTATC
AGGGTTATTGTCTCATGAGCGGATACATATTTGAATGTATTTAGAAAAATAAACAAATAGGGGTTCCGCG
CACATTTCCCCGAAAAGTGCCACCTGACGTCTAAGAAACCATTATTATCATGACATTAACCTATAAAAAT
AGGCGTATCACGAGGCCCTTTCGTCTCGCGCGTTTCGGTGATGACGGTGAAAACCTCTGACACATGCAGC
TCCCGGAGGAATGTGTGTCAGTTAGGGTGTGGAAAGTCCCCAGGCTCCCCAGGCAGGCAGAAGTATGCAA
AGCATGCATCTCAATTAGTCAGCAACCAGGTGTGGAAAGTCCCCAGGCTCCCCAGCAGGCAGAAGTATGC
AAAGCATGCATCTCAATTAGTCAGCAACCATAGTCCCGCCCCTAACTCCGCCCATCCCGCCCCTAACTCC
GCCCAGTTCCGCCCATTCTCCGCCCCATGGCTGACTAATTTTTTTTATTTATGCAGAGGCCGAGGCCGCC
TCTGCCTCTGAGCTATTCCAGAAGTAGTGAGGAGGCTTTTTTGGAGGCCTAGGCTTTTGCAAAAAGCTCC
CGGGAGCTTGTATATCCATTTTCGTCCCGGAGACGGTCACAGCTTGTCTGTAAGCGGATGCCGGGAGCAG
ACAAGCCCGTCAGGGCGCGTCAGCGGGTGTTGGCGGGTGTCGGGGCTGGCTTAACTATGCGGCATCAGAG
CAGATTGTACTGAGAGTGCACCATATGCGGTGTGAAATACCGCACAGATGCGTAAGGAGAAAATACCGCA
TCAGGAAATTGTAAGCGTTAATATTTTGTTAAAATTCGCGTTAAATTTTTGTTAAATCAGCTCATTTTTT
AACCAATAGGCCGAAATCGGCAAAATCCCTTATAAATCAAAAGAATAGACCGAGATAGGGT
[37 nt withheld, positions 9652-9688]
AAAGAACGTGGACTCCAACGTCAAAGG
[49 nt withheld, positions 9716-9764]
T
[91 nt withheld, positions 9766-9856]
G
[124 nt withheld, positions 9858-9981]
CCATTCGCCATTCAGGCTGCGCAACTGTTGGGAAGGGCGATCGGTGCGGGCCTCTTCGCTATTACGCCAG
CTGGCGAAAGGGGGATGTGCTGCAAGGCGATTAAGTTGGGTAACGCCAGGGTTTTCCCAGTCACGACGTT
GTAAAACGACGGCCAGTGAATT
Features (pLannotate 1.2.2; 14 found; start..end, strand, type, name):
     25..408     +  enhancer       CMV enhancer: human cytomegalovirus immediate early enhancer
    410..609     +  promoter       CMV promoter: human cytomegalovirus (CMV) immediate early promoter
    748..1573    +  intron         CMV intron A: human cytomegalovirus intron A (Chapman et al., 1991)
   1610..6025    +  CDS            Plxnb1 (fragment): PLXB1_MOUSE - Also known as Kiaa0407. Experimental evidence at protein level: Swiss-Prot protein existence level 1. Receptor for SEMA4D (PubMed:19788569). Plays a role in GABAergic synapse development (PubMed:23699507, PubMed:29981480). Mediates SEMA4A- and SEMA4D-dependent inhibitory synapse development (PubMed:23699507, PubMed:29981480). Plays a role in RHOA activation and subsequent changes of the actin cytoskeleton (By similarity). Plays a role in axon guidance, invasive growth and cell migration (By similarity). From Mus musculus (Mouse).
   6035..6715    +  CDS            IGHG1 (fragment): IGHG1_HUMAN - Experimental evidence at protein level: Swiss-Prot protein existence level 1. Constant region of immunoglobulin heavy chains. Immunoglobulins, also known as antibodies, are membrane-bound or secreted glycoproteins produced by B lymphocytes. In the recognition phase of humoral immunity, the membrane-bound immunoglobulins serve as receptors which, upon binding of a specific antigen, trigger the clonal expansion and differentiation of B lymphocytes into immunoglobulins- secreting plasma cells. Secreted immunoglobulins mediate the effector phase of humoral immunity, which results in
   6766..6887    +  polyA_signal   SV40 poly(A) signal: SV40 polyadenylation signal
   7096..7684    -  rep_origin     ori: high-copy-number ColE1/pMB1/pBR322/pUC origin of replication
   7855..8715    -  CDS            AmpR: β-lactamase; bla; confers resistance to ampicillin, carbenicillin, and related antibiotics
   8716..8820    -  promoter       AmpR promoter: bla
   8915..8950    +  CDS            rop (fragment): Rop protein, which maintains plasmids at low copy number; rop
   8973..9303    +  promoter       SV40 promoter: SV40 enhancer and early promoter
   9426..9525    +  misc_feature   bom (fragment): basis of mobility region from pBR322
   9553..9981    -  rep_origin     f1 ori (sequence partly withheld): f1 bacteriophage origin of replication; arrow indicates direction of (+) strand synthesis
   9985..10142   -  CDS            lacZα (fragment): LacZα fragment of β-galactosidase; lacZ fragment
