[The description below was written by a language model from this plasmid's Addgene catalogue record and pLannotate feature annotations shown in this document.]
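Description:
Plxnb1(L)-Fc-His is a mammalian expression plasmid of about 10.1 kb built on the pCMVi-SV40ori backbone. It is designed to produce a soluble, tagged form of the mouse Plexin B1 ectodomain. In bacteria it is maintained at high copy through a ColE1/pUC-type origin and selected with ampicillin via the β-lactamase gene. The feature table also shows an f1 phage origin and short remnants of rop, bom and lacZα carried over from earlier cloning vectors. An SV40 enhancer/early promoter region is present in the backbone; in line with the backbone name, this region contains the SV40 origin, which allows episomal amplification in cells expressing large T antigen.

Expression is driven by the human CMV immediate-early enhancer and promoter followed by CMV intron A, an arrangement that generally increases transcript levels. Downstream lies a 4,416 bp fragment of mouse Plxnb1 encoding the entire extracellular region (the "long" version), cloned between NotI and AscI sites that both remain intact. The fragment is fused at its C terminus to the Fc region of human IgG1 and a 6X histidine tag supplied by the backbone, and the transcript ends at an SV40 polyadenylation signal. The His tag is stated in the catalogue entry but is not annotated separately in the feature table. The Fc portion typically dimerises the fusion and permits capture or detection with Fc-binding reagents, while the His tag offers metal-affinity purification. Repository sequencing found a V114I substitution relative to the reference sequence. The associated study was an extracellular biochemical interaction screen for neuronal recognition molecules in the retina, so this construct likely served as a source of recombinant ectodomain for binding assays.
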