Addgene plasmid #72126: Plxnb1(L)-Fc-His
Purpose: Expresses the entire extracellular region of the PlexinB1 protein (ie, long), C-terminally fused to the Fc region of human IgG1 + 6X histidine tag.
Depositing lab: Woj Wojtowicz. Depositing organization: University of California, Berkeley. Publication: An extracellular biochemical screen reveals that FLRTs and Unc5s mediate neuronal subtype recognition in the retina. Visser JJ, Cheng Y, Perry SC, Chastain AB, Parsa B, Masri SS, Ray TA, Kay JN, Wojtowicz WM. Elife. 2015 Dec 3;4. pii: e08149. doi: 10.7554/eLife.08149. PubMed 26633812.
Backbone
  Vector backbone: pCMVi-SV40ori
  Vector type: Mammalian Expression
Growth in bacteria
  Bacterial resistance: Ampicillin, 100 μg/mL
  Growth temperature: 37°C
  Growth strain: DH5alpha
  Copy number: High Copy
Gene/Insert
  Gene/Insert name: Plxnb1 (alt names: Plexin B1; NCBI gene ID 235611; Reference sequence NM_172775.2)
  Species: M. musculus (mouse)
  Insert size (bp): 4416
  Entrez Gene: Plxnb1 (a.k.a. 2900002G15Rik, AU042020, mKIAA0407)
  Promoter: CMV
  Tag / fusion protein: Fc-His (C terminal on backbone)
  Cloning method: Restriction Enzyme; 5′ cloning site NotI (not destroyed); 3′ cloning site AscI (not destroyed)
  Sequencing primers: 5′ GTCAGAGGTAACTCCCGTTGC; 3′ ATCATGAGGGTGTCCTTG
Terms and licenses: Academic/Nonprofit Terms; Industry Terms: Not Available to Industry
Depositor comments: Addgene Sanger sequencing found V114I within the Plxnb1 translation compared to NM_172775.2.
How to cite: Plxnb1(L)-Fc-His was a gift from Woj Wojtowicz (Addgene plasmid # 72126 ; http://n2t.net/addgene:72126 ; RRID:Addgene_72126)
