>Addgene plasmid #72126 | Plxnb1(L)-Fc-His | addgene partial sequence | sequence record 139265 | pMRB101-F 5'-aagatgcaggcagctgagtt-3'
CCGTTGCGGTGCTGTTAACGGTGGAGGGCAGTGTAGTCTGAGCAGTACTCGTTGCTGCCGCGCGCGCCAC
CAGACATAATAGCTGACAGACTAACAGACTGTTCCTTTCCATGGGTCTTTTCTGCAGAAGCTTGAATTCT
CGAGGATCCGCGGCCGCGCCACCATGTCTGTCCTCGGCCCAGTTCTTCTCCAGGTGTTCTGGGCCGGGTG
TGTCGTCACCCTGCGGTCCCCTCTGCCAGCTGCTTTCACTGCCAATGGCACACATCTACAACACTTGGCA
AGGGACCCCACCACAGGTACCCTCTATGTAGGGGCCACCAACTTCCTGTTCCAGTTGAGCCCTGGGCTGC
AGCTGGAAGCCGTGGTGTCCACGGGCCCTGTGAATGACAGCCGGGATTGCCTGCCACCTGTGATACCTGA
TGAATGTCCCCAAGCCCAGCCTACTAACAACCCTAACCAGCTGCTCCTGGTGAGCCCAGAGGCTCTGGTG
GTGTGTGGGAGCATACACCAGGGCATCTGTGAGCTACGGAGCCTGGGACAGATCAGGCAGCTGCTGCTAC
GGCCAGAGCGACCTGGGGACACCCAGTATGTGGCTGCAAATGACCCTGCAGTCAGTACAGTGGGGCTGGT
GGCCCAGGGATTGGTAGGGGAGCCCCTCCTGTTTGTGGGGCGGGGATACACCAGCAGGGGTGTAGGTGGT
GGGATTCCTCCCATTACAACCCGAGCCCTGCGACCACCGGACCCCCAAGCTGCCTTCTCTTATGAAGAAA
CAGCCAAGTTAGCAGTGGGCCGCCTGTCCGAGTACAGCCACCACTTCGTGAGTGCCTTTGTACGCGGGGC
CAGTGCATACTTCCTGTTCTTGCGGCGAGACCTGA
