>Addgene plasmid #72126 | Plxnb1(L)-Fc-His | addgene partial sequence | sequence record 139266 | SV40pA-R 5'-GAAATTTGTGATGCTATTGC-3'
ATTAATGGTGATGGTGATGATGGCCGCCTTTACCCGGAGACAGGGAGAGGCTCTTCTGCGTGTAGTGGTT
GTGCAGAGCCTCATGCATCACGGAGCATGAGAAGACGTTCCCCTGCTGCCACCTGCTCTTGTCCACGGTG
AGCTTGCTGTAGAGGAAGAAGGAGCCGTCGGAGTCCAGCACGGGAGGCGTGGTCTTGTAGTTGTTCTCCG
GCTGCCCATTGCTCTCCCACTCCACGGCGATGTCGCTGGGATAGAAGCCTTTGACCAGGCAGGTCAGGCT
GACCTGGTTCTTGGTCAGCTCATCCCGGGATGGGGGCAGGGTATACACCTGTGGTTCTCGGGGCTGCCCT
TTGGCTTTGGAGATGGTTTTCTCGATGGGGGCTGGGAGGGCTTTGTTGGAGACCTTGCACTTGTACTCCT
TGCCATTCAGCCAGTCCTGGTGCAGGACGGTGAGGACGCTGACCACACGGTACGTGCTGTTGTACTGCTC
CTCCCGCGGCTTTGTCTTGGCATTATGCACCTCCACGCCGTCCACGTACCAGTTGAACTTGACCTCAGGG
TCTTCGTGGCTCACGTCCACCACCACGCATGTGACCTCAGGGGTCCGGGAGATCATGAGGGTGTCCTTGG
GTTTTGGGGGGAAGAGGAAGACTGACGGTCCCCCCAGGAGTTCAGGTGCTGGGCACGGTGGGCATGTGTG
AGTTTTGTCAGGCGCGCCTGCCACAGGAAAAGCCACGGGGCTCTCGCCATCGTACTGCACATGACCCAAG
GAGAAGCGCAGGTTGCCCATCTGTACCGTGAACTCAGGCAAAGCATCTGGAGCCTCTCGGAGGGCATGGG
GATGTGGCAGGG
